Addgene plasmid #191342: mARGAna (cassette 2)
Purpose: Second-generation mammalian acoustic reporter gene derived from Anabaena
Depositing lab: Mikhail Shapiro. Depositing organization: California Institute of Technology. Publication: Genomically mined acoustic reporter genes for real-time in vivo monitoring of tumors and tumor-homing bacteria. Hurt RC, Buss MT, Duan M, Wong K, You MY, Sawyer DP, Swift MB, Dutka P, Barturen-Larrea P, Mittelstein DR, Jin Z, Abedi MH, Farhadi A, Deshpande R, Shapiro MG. Nat Biotechnol. 2023 Jan 2. doi: 10.1038/s41587-022-01581-y. PubMed 36593411.
Backbone
  Vector backbone: PB-CMV-MCS-EF1α-GFP
  Backbone manufacturer: System Biosciences
  Backbone size w/o insert (bp): 6609
  Total vector size (bp): 8142
  Modifications to backbone: Deleted CMV promotor and MCS
  Vector type: Mammalian Expression
Growth in bacteria
  Bacterial resistance: Ampicillin, 100 μg/mL
  Growth temperature: 30°C
  Growth strain: NEB Stable
  Copy number: High Copy
Gene/Insert
  Gene/Insert name: mARGAna (cassette 2) (alt name: Second-generation mammalian acoustic reporter gene (cassette 2) on the piggyBac transposon plasmid)
  Species: Anabaena flos-aquae (Dolichospermum flos-aquae) CCAP 1403/13F
  Insert size (bp): 5997
  Promoter: TRE3GV
  Cloning method: Gibson Cloning
  Sequencing primers: 5′ cacggccactagtTTCACTCGAGTTTAC; 3′ CTAGATTACAGCCACGGGGCCC
Terms and licenses: Academic/Nonprofit Terms; Industry Terms: Not Available to Industry
Depositor comments: Please visit for https://www.biorxiv.org/content/10.1101/2021.04.26.441537v3 bioRxiv preprint.
How to cite: mARGAna (cassette 2) was a gift from Mikhail Shapiro (Addgene plasmid # 191342 ; http://n2t.net/addgene:191342 ; RRID:Addgene_191342)
