[The description below was written by a language model from this plasmid's Addgene catalogue record and pLannotate feature annotations shown in this document.]
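Description:
mARGAna (cassette 2) is a mammalian expression plasmid built on the piggyBac transposon vector PB-CMV-MCS-EF1α-GFP, from which the CMV promoter and multiple cloning site were deleted. It carries part of a second-generation mammalian acoustic reporter gene system derived from the gas vesicle gene cluster of Anabaena (Dolichospermum) flos-aquae. It is maintained in E. coli through a high-copy ColE1/pUC-type origin with ampicillin resistance, and an f1 origin and lac promoter/lacZα remnants are also present. The piggyBac terminal repeats implied by the backbone are not called out in the automated annotation. The catalogue lists a total size of about 8.1 kb, whereas the sequenced record is 12,217 nt, so the catalogue size fields appear to understate the construct.

The payload is driven by the TRE3GV promoter, a third-generation tetracycline-responsive promoter that needs a Tet-On 3G transactivator and doxycycline; no transactivator is annotated on this plasmid, so it is presumably supplied separately. Downstream lie the gas vesicle assembly genes gvpN, gvpJ, gvpK and gvpF/L, followed by an unannotated stretch of roughly 1.7 kb that may hold further gvp genes, and then the green fluorescent protein Emerald as a marker of expression. The record does not state how the coding regions are linked into one transcript. The unit ends with SV40 intron fragments, a WPRE to enhance transcript expression and an hGH polyadenylation signal.

As its name indicates, this is one cassette of a multi-plasmid set; no gene for the main structural protein is annotated here. The system is intended for genomic integration into mammalian cells by piggyBac transposition, giving inducible gas vesicle production as ultrasound contrast, for example in imaging tumours in vivo.
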