Features (pLannotate 1.2.2; 24 found; start..end, strand, type, name):
    171..1031    -  CDS            AmpR: β-lactamase; bla; confers resistance to ampicillin, carbenicillin, and related antibiotics
   1032..1136    -  promoter       AmpR promoter: bla
   1189..1617    -  rep_origin     f1 ori (sequence partly withheld): f1 bacteriophage origin of replication; arrow indicates direction of (+) strand synthesis
   1622..1777    -  CDS            lacZα (fragment): LacZα fragment of β-galactosidase; lacZ fragment
   1779..1898    +  CDS            B (fragment): PORTL_LAMBD - Experimental evidence at protein level: Swiss-Prot protein existence level 1. Forms the portal vertex of the capsid (PubMed:6228056, PubMed:6232391). This portal plays critical roles in head assembly, genome packaging, neck/tail attachment, and genome ejection (Probable). The portal protein multimerizes as a single ring-shaped homododecamer arranged around a central channel (PubMed:6232391). Binds to the terminase subunits to form the packaging machine (PubMed:7799432). From Escherichia phage lambda (Bacteriophage lambda).
   2401..2750    +  promoter       TRE3GV promoter: 3rd-generation Tet-responsive promoter that can be activated by binding of Tet-On® 3G, optimized for retroviral and lentiviral vectors
   2776..3777    +  CDS            gvpN (sequence withheld): GVPN_DOLFA - Protein inferred from homology: Swiss-Prot protein existence level 3. From Dolichospermum flosaquae (Anabaena flos-aquae).
   3850..4230    +  CDS            gvpJ (fragment): GVPJ_NOSS1 - Protein inferred from homology: Swiss-Prot protein existence level 3. Gas vesicles are small, hollow, gas filled protein structures that are found in several microbial planktonic microorganisms. They allow the positioning of the organism at the favorable depth for growth. This protein could be important for the shape determination of the gas vesicle. From Nostoc sp. (strain PCC 7120 / SAG 25.82 / UTEX 2576).
   4675..5136    +  CDS            gvpK: GVPK_DOLFA - Protein predicted: Swiss-Prot protein existence level 4. May play a structural or regulatory role in gas vesicle synthesis. From Dolichospermum flosaquae (Anabaena flos-aquae).
   5215..5946    +  CDS            gvpFL: GVPL_DOLFA - Protein predicted: Swiss-Prot protein existence level 4. May play a structural or regulatory role in gas vesicle synthesis. From Dolichospermum flosaquae (Anabaena flos-aquae).
   7627..8340    +  CDS            Emerald: Emerald is a basic (constitutively fluorescent) green fluorescent protein published in 1998, derived from Aequorea victoria. It is reported to be a very rapidly-maturing weak dimer.
   8432..8450    -  promoter       T7 promoter: promoter for bacteriophage T7 RNA polymerase
   8464..8578    +  intron         large T intron (fragment): SV40 (simian virus 40) large T antigen intron
   8652..8677    +  intron         small t intron (fragment): SV40 (simian virus 40) small t antigen intron
   8677..8814    +  CDS            large T antigen (fragment): large T antigen from SV40 (simian virus 40)
   8845..9433    +  misc_feature   WPRE: woodchuck hepatitis virus posttranscriptional regulatory element
   9453..9929    +  polyA_signal   hGH poly(A) signal: human growth hormone polyadenylation signal
   9957..10049   +  ncRNA          G-CSF SLDE: Accession: RF00183 - G-CSF factor stem-loop destabilising element (SLDE)
  10746..11213   +  CDS            B (fragment): PORTL_LAMBD - Experimental evidence at protein level: Swiss-Prot protein existence level 1. Forms the portal vertex of the capsid (PubMed:6228056, PubMed:6232391). This portal plays critical roles in head assembly, genome packaging, neck/tail attachment, and genome ejection (Probable). The portal protein multimerizes as a single ring-shaped homododecamer arranged around a central channel (PubMed:6232391). Binds to the terminase subunits to form the packaging machine (PubMed:7799432). From Escherichia phage lambda (Bacteriophage lambda).
  11249..11271   -  protein_bind   lac operator (fragment): The lac repressor binds to the lac operator to inhibit transcription in E. coli. This inhibition can be relieved by adding lactose or isopropyl-β-D-thiogalactopyranoside (IPTG). lac repressor encoded by lacI
  11275..11305   -  promoter       lac promoter: promoter for the E. coli lac operon
  11320..11341   -  protein_bind   CAP binding site: CAP binding activates transcription in the presence of cAMP. E. coli catabolite activator protein
  11354..11446   -  CDS            lacI (fragment): lac repressor; lacI; The lac repressor binds to the lac operator to inhibit transcription in E. coli. This inhibition can be relieved by adding lactose or isopropyl-β-D-thiogalactopyranoside (IPTG).
  11629..12217   -  rep_origin     ori: high-copy-number ColE1/pMB1/pBR322/pUC origin of replication
>Addgene plasmid #191342 | mARGAna (cassette 2) | addgene full sequence | sequence record 376578 | Addgene NGS Result
GAAGATCCTTTGATCTTTTCTACGGGGTCTGACGCTCAGTGGAACGAAAACTCACGTTAAGGGATTTTGG
TCATGAGATTATCAAAAAGGATCTTCACCTAGATCCTTTTAAATTAAAAATGAAGTTTTAAATCAATCTA
AAGTATATATGAGTAAACTTGGTCTGACAGTTACCAATGCTTAATCAGTGAGGCACCTATCTCAGCGATC
TGTCTATTTCGTTCATCCATAGTTGCCTGACTCCCCGTCGTGTAGATAACTACGATACGGGAGGGCTTAC
CATCTGGCCCCAGTGCTGCAATGATACCGCGAGACCCACGCTCACCGGCTCCAGATTTATCAGCAATAAA
CCAGCCAGCCGGAAGGGCCGAGCGCAGAAGTGGTCCTGCAACTTTATCCGCCTCCATCCAGTCTATTAAT
TGTTGCCGGGAAGCTAGAGTAAGTAGTTCGCCAGTTAATAGTTTGCGCAACGTTGTTGCCATTGCTACAG
GCATCGTGGTGTCACGCTCGTCGTTTGGTATGGCTTCATTCAGCTCCGGTTCCCAACGATCAAGGCGAGT
TACATGATCCCCCATGTTGTGCAAAAAAGCGGTTAGCTCCTTCGGTCCTCCGATCGTTGTCAGAAGTAAG
TTGGCCGCAGTGTTATCACTCATGGTTATGGCAGCACTGCATAATTCTCTTACTGTCATGCCATCCGTAA
GATGCTTTTCTGTGACTGGTGAGTACTCAACCAAGTCATTCTGAGAATAGTGTATGCGGCGACCGAGTTG
CTCTTGCCCGGCGTCAATACGGGATAATACCGCGCCACATAGCAGAACTTTAAAAGTGCTCATCATTGGA
AAACGTTCTTCGGGGCGAAAACTCTCAAGGATCTTACCGCTGTTGAGATCCAGTTCGATGTAACCCACTC
GTGCACCCAACTGATCTTCAGCATCTTTTACTTTCACCAGCGTTTCTGGGTGAGCAAAAACAGGAAGGCA
AAATGCCGCAAAAAAGGGAATAAGGGCGACACGGAAATGTTGAATACTCATACTCTTCCTTTTTCAATAT
TATTGAAGCATTTATCAGGGTTATTGTCTCATGAGCGGATACATATTTGAATGTATTTAGAAAAATAAAC
AAATAGGGGTTCCGCGCACATTTCCCCGAAAAGTGCCACCTAAATTGTAAGCGTTAATATTTTGTTAAAA
TTCGCGTTAAATTTTTGTTAAATCAGCTCATTTTTTAACCAATAGGCCGAAATCGGCAAAATCCCTTATA
AATCAAAAGAATAGACCGAGATAGGGT
[37 nt withheld, positions 1288-1324]
AAAGAACGTGGACTCCAACGTCAAAGG
[49 nt withheld, positions 1352-1400]
T
[91 nt withheld, positions 1402-1492]
G
[124 nt withheld, positions 1494-1617]
CCCATTCGCCATTCAGGCTGCGCAACTGTTGGGAAGGGCGATCGGTGCGGGCCTCTTCGCTATTACGCCA
GCTGGCGAAAGGGGGATGTGCTGCAAGGCGATTAAGTTGGGTAACGCCAGGGTTTTCCCAGTCACGACGT
TGTAAAACGACGGCCAGTGAGCGCGCCTCGTTCATTCACGTTTTTGAACCCGTGGAGGACGGGCAGACTC
GCGGTGCAAATGTGTTTTACAGCGTGATGGAGCAGATGAAGATGCTCGACACGCTGCAGAACACGCAGCT
AGATTAACCCTAGAAAGATAATCATATTGTGACGTACGTTAAAGATAATCATGTGTAAAATTGACGCATG
TGTTTTATCGGTCTGTATATCGAGGTTTATTTATTAATTTGAATAGATATTAAGTTTTATTATATTTACA
CTTACATACTAATAATAAATTCAACAAACAATTTATTTATGTTTATTTATTTATTAAAAAAAACAAAAAC
TCAAAATTTCTTCTATAAAGTAACAAAACTTTTATGAGGGACAGCCCCCCCCCAAAGCCCCCAGGGATGT
AATTACGTCCCTCCCCCGCTAGGGGGCAGCAGCGAGCCGCCCGGGGCTCCGCTCCGGTCCGGCGCTCCCC
CCGCATCCCCGAGCCGGCAGCGTGCGGGGACAGCCCGGGCACGGGGAAGGTGGCACGGGATCGCTTTCCT
CTGAACGCTTCTCGCTGCTCTTTGAGCCTGCAGACACCTGGGGGGATACGGGGAAAAGGCCTCCACGGCC
ACTAGTTTCACTCGAGTTTACTCCCTATCAGTGATAGAGAACGTATGAAGAGTTTACTCCCTATCAGTGA
TAGAGAACGTATGCAGACTTTACTCCCTATCAGTGATAGAGAACGTATAAGGAGTTTACTCCCTATCAGT
GATAGAGAACGTATGACCAGTTTACTCCCTATCAGTGATAGAGAACGTATCTACAGTTTACTCCCTATCA
GTGATAGAGAACGTATATCCAGTTTACTCCCTATCAGTGATAGAGAACGTATGTCGAGGTAGGCGTGTAC
GGTGGGCGCCTATAAAAGCAGAGCTCGTTTAGTGAACCGTCAGATCGCCTGGAGCAATTCCACAACACTT
TTGTCTTATACTTGGTACCTATGTCCGCCACCATG
[1005 nt withheld, positions 2773-3777]
GGAGCGCCAGGTTCCGGGGCTACTAACTTCAGCCTCCTTAAACAGGCTGGCGATGTGGAAGAAAATCCCG
GACCAGTGCTGCCCACCAGACCCCAGACCAACAGCAGCCGGACCATCAACACCAGCACCCAGGGCAGCAC
CCTGGCCGACATCCTGGAAAGAGTGCTGGACAAGGGCATCGTGATCGCCGGGGACATCAGCATCTCTATC
GCCAGCACCGAGCTGGTGCACATCCGGATCAGACTGCTGATCTCCAGCGTGGACAAGGCCAAAGAGATGG
GCATCAACTGGTGGGAGAGCGACCCCTACCTGAGCACCAAGGCCCAGAGACTGGTGGAAGAGAACCAGCA
GCTCCAGCACAGACTGGAAAGCCTGGAAGCCAAGCTGAACAGCCTGACCAGCAGCAGCGTGAAAGAGGAA
ATCCCCCTGGCCGCCGACGTGAAGGACGACCTGTATCAGACCAGCGCCAAGATCCCCAGCCCCGTGGATA
CCCCTATCGAGGTGCTGGACTTCCAGGCCCAGTCTAGCGGCGGCACACCCCCTTACGTGAACACCTCTAT
GGAAATACTGGATTTTCAGGCTCAGACCTCCGCCGAGAGCAGCAGCCCTGTGGGCTCTACCGTGGAAATA
CTGGACTTCCAGGCACAGACAAGCGAGGAATCCAGCTCCCCCGTGGTGTCCACAGTGGAAATACTGGATT
TCCAGGCCCAGACTTCTGAAGAGTCCAGCTCTCCAGTGGGAAGCACTGTGGAAATACTGGACTTTCAGGC
CCAGACCAGTGAAGAGATCCCCAGCTCTGTGGACCCCGCCATCGATGTGGGTGCCCCGGGATCTGGCGCA
ACAAATTTTAGTCTCCTCAAGCAGGCAGGAGATGTCGAGGAAAACCCTGGACCCGTGGTGTGCACCCCTG
CCGAGAACTTCAACAACAGCCTGACAATCGCCAGCAAGCCCAAGAACGAGGCCGGACTGGCTCCTCTGCT
GCTGACCGTGCTGGAACTCGTGCGGCAGCTGATGGAAGCCCAAGTGATCCGGCGGATGGAAGAGGACCTG
CTGAGCGAGCCCGACCTGGAAAGAGCCGCCGATAGCCTCCAGAAGCTGGAAGAACAGATCCTGCACCTGT
GCGAGATGTTCGAGGTGGACCCCGCCGACCTGAACATCAACCTGGGCGAGATCGGCACCCTGCTGCCTAG
CAGCGGCAGCTACTATCCTGGCCAGCCAAGCAGCAGACCCTCTGTGCTGGAACTGCTGGACCGGCTGCTG
AACACCGGCATCGTGGTGGACGGCGAGATTGACCTGGGAATCGCCCAGATCGACCTGATCCACGCCAAGC
TGAGACTGGTGCTGACCTCCAAGCCCATCGGGGCACCTGGCTCAGGAGCGACCAACTTCTCATTGCTCAA
ACAAGCCGGAGATGTTGAGGAGAATCCAGGCCCTGTGAGCATCCCCCTGTACCTGTACGGCATCTTCCCC
AACACCATCCCCGAGACACTGGAACTGGAAGGCCTGGACAAGCAGCCCGTGCACAGCCAGGTGGTGGACG
AGTTCTGCTTCCTGTACAGCGAGGCCCGGCAGGAAAAGTACCTGGCCAGCAGACGGAACCTGCTGACCCA
CGAGAAGGTGCTGGAACAGACCATGCACGCCGGCTTCAGAGTGCTGCTGCCCCTGAGATTTGGCCTGGTC
GTGAAGGACTGGGAGACAATCATGAGCCAGCTGATCAACCCCCACAAGGACCAGCTGAACCAGCTGTTCC
AGAAGCTGGCCGGCAAGCGGGAAGTGTCCATCAAGATTTTCTGGGACGCCAAGGCCGAGCTTCAGACCAT
GATGGAAAGCCACCAGGACCTGAAGCAGCAGCGGGACAACATGGAAGGCAAGAAACTGAGCATGGAAGAA
GTGATCCAGATCGGGCAGCTGATCGAGATCAACCTGCTGGCCCGGAAGCAGGCCGTGATCGAGGTGTTCA
GCCAGGAACTGAACCCCTTCGCCCAGGAAATCGTGGTGTCCGACCCCATGACCGAGGAAATGATCTACAA
CGCCGCCTTCCTGATCCCCTGGGAGAGCGAGAGCGAGTTCAGCGAGCGGGTGGAAGTGATCGACCAGAAG
TTCGGCGACCGGCTGCGGATCAGATACAACAACTTCACCGCCCCCTACACCTTTGCCCAGCTGGACTCTG
GCGCTCCCGGGTCAGGTGCCACTAATTTTTCATTGTTGAAGCAAGCTGGGGATGTTGAAGAGAACCCAGG
GCCTGTGCTGACCAAACTCCTGCTGCTGCCCATCATGGGACCCCTGAATGGCGTCGTGTGGATCGCCGAG
CAGATCCAGGAACGGACCAACACCGAGTTCGACGCCCAGGAAAACCTGCACAAACAGCTGCTGAGCCTCC
AGCTGAGCTTCGACATCGGCGAGATCGGAGAGGAAGAGTTCGAGATTCAGGAAGAGGAAATCCTGCTGAA
GATCCAGGCCCTGGAAGAAGAGGCCCGGCTGGAACTGGAAGCCGAGCAGGAAGAAGCCAGACTGGAACTG
GAAGCTGAACAGGAAGATTTCGAGTACCCACCACAGTTCACCGCCGAAGTGAACAAGGATCAGCATCTGG
TGCTGCTGCCCGGTGCCCCGGGATCTGGCGCTACTAACTTCAGCCTCCTTAAACAGGCTGGCGATGTGGA
AGAAAATCCCGGACCAGTGGAACTGGAAAACCTGTACACCTACGCCTTTCTGGAAATCCCCAGCAGCCCC
CTGATCCTGCCTCAGGGCGCTGCTAATCAGGTGGTGCTGATCAACGGCACCGAGCTGGCCGCCATCGTGG
AACCTGGCATCTTCCTGGAATCCTTCCAGAACAACGACGAGAAGATCATCCAGATGGCCCTGAGCCACGA
CAGAGTGATCTGCGAGCTGTTCCAGCAGATCACCGTGCTGCCCCTGAGATTCGGCACCTACTTCACCAGC
ACCAACAACCTGCTGAACCACCTGAAGTCCCACGAGAAAGAGTACCAGAACAAGCTGGAAAAGATCAACG
GGAAGAACGAGTTCACCCTGAAGCTGATCCCCCGGATGATCGAGGAAATCGTGCCCTCTGAGGGCGGAGG
CAAGGACTACTTCCTGGCCAAGAAGCAGCGCTACCAGAATCAGAACAACTTCTCTATCGCCCAGGCCGCC
GAGAAGCAGAACCTGATCGACCTGATCACCAAAGTGAACCAGCTGCCCGTGGTGGTGCAGGAACAGGAAG
AACAGATCCAAATCTACCTGCTGGTGTCCTGCCAGGATAAGACCCTGCTGCTGGAACAGTTCCTGACCTG
GCAGAAAGCCTGCCCCAAGTGGGATCTGCTGCTGGGCGACTGCCTGCCCCCCTACCACTTTATCGGAGCG
CCAGGTTCCGGGGCAACAAATTTTAGTCTCCTCAAGCAGGCAGGAGATGTCGAGGAAAACCCTGGACCCG
TGATCAAGAACATCCAGGTGTTCTTTATGAAAACCATCAGCAACCGGTCCATCAGCCGGGCCAAGATCAG
CACCATGCCCAGACCTAAGAGCGACGCCAGCAGCCAGCTGGACCTGTACAAGATGGTCACCGAGAAGCAG
AGAATCCAGCGGGATATGTACAGCATCAAAGAACGGATGGGCCTGCTCCAGCAGCGGCTGGACATCCTGA
ACCAGCAGATCGAGGCCACCGAGAAAACCATCCACAAGCTGCGGCAGCCCCACAGCAACACCGCCCAGAA
TATCGTGCGGAGCAACATCTTCGTGGAAAGCAACAACTACCAGACCTTCGAGGTGGAATACGGGGCACCT
GGCTCAGGAGCCACTAATTTTTCATTGTTGAAGCAAGCTGGGGATGTTGAAGAGAACCCAGGGCCTGTGG
TGTCCAAGGGCGAGGAACTGTTCACCGGCGTGGTGCCCATCCTGGTGGAACTGGATGGCGACGTGAACGG
CCACAAGTTCAGCGTGTCCGGCGAGGGCGAAGGCGACGCCACATACGGAAAGCTGACCCTGAAGTTCATC
TGCACCACCGGCAAGCTGCCCGTGCCTTGGCCTACCCTCGTGACCACACTGACCTACGGCGTGCAGTGCT
TCGCCAGATACCCCGACCACATGAAGCAGCACGATTTCTTCAAGAGCGCCATGCCCGAGGGCTACGTGCA
GGAACGGACCATCTTCTTCAAGGACGACGGCAACTACAAGACAAGAGCCGAAGTGAAGTTCGAGGGCGAC
ACCCTCGTGAACCGGATCGAGCTGAAGGGCATCGACTTCAAAGAGGATGGCAACATCCTGGGCCACAAGC
TGGAGTACAACTACAACAGCCACAAGGTGTACATCACCGCCGACAAGCAGAAAAACGGCATCAAAGTGAA
CTTCAAGACCCGGCACAACATCGAGGACGGCAGCGTGCAGCTGGCCGACCACTACCAGCAGAACACCCCC
ATCGGAGATGGCCCCGTGCTGCTGCCCGACAACCACTACCTGAGCACACAAAGCGCCCTGAGCAAGGACC
CCAACGAGAAGCGGGACCACATGGTGCTGCTGGAATTTGTGACCGCCGCTGGCATCACCCTGGGCATGGA
CGAGCTGTACAAGTGACTCGAGTCTAGAGGGCCCCGTGGCTGTAATCTAGAGGATCCCTCGAGGGGCCCA
AGCTTACGCGTGCATGCGACGTCATAGCTCTCTCCCTATAGTGAGTCGTATTATAAGCTAGCTTGGGATC
TTTGTGAAGGAACCTTACTTCTGTGGTGTGACATAATTGGACAAACTACCTACAGAGATTTAAAGCTCTA
AGGTAAATATAAAATTTTTAAGTGTATAATGTGTTAAACTAGCTGCATATGCTTGCTGCTTGAGAGTTTT
GCTTACTGAGTATGATTTATGAAAATATTATACACAGGAGCTAGTGATTCTAATTGTTTGTGTATTTTAG
ATTCACAGTCCCAAGGCTCATTTCAGGCCCCTCAGTCCTCACAGTCTGTTCATGATCATAATCAGCCATA
CCACATTTGTAGAGGTTTTACTTGCTTTAAAAAACCTCCCACACCTCCCCCTGAACCTGAAACATAAAAT
GAATGCAATTGTTGTTGTTCGTGGCTGAATCAACCTCTGGATTACAAAATTTGTGAAAGATTGACTGGTA
TTCTTAACTATGTTGCTCCTTTTACGCTATGTGGATACGCTGCTTTAATGCCTTTGTATCATGCTATTGC
TTCCCGTATGGCTTTCATTTTCTCCTCCTTGTATAAATCCTGGTTGCTGTCTCTTTATGAGGAGTTGTGG
CCCGTTGTCAGGCAACGTGGCGTGGTGTGCACTGTGTTTGCTGACGCAACCCCCACTGGTTGGGGCATTG
CCACCACCTGTCAGCTCCTTTCCGGGACTTTCGCTTTCCCCCTCCCTATTGCCACGGCGGAACTCATCGC
CGCCTGCCTTGCCCGCTGCTGGACAGGGGCTCGGCTGTTGGGCACTGACAATTCCGTGGTGTTGTCGGGG
AAATCATCGTCCTTTCCTTGGCTGCTCGCCTGTGTTGCCACCTGGATTCTGCGCGGGACGTCCTTCTGCT
ACGTCCCTTCGGCCCTCAATCCAGCGGACCTTCCTTCCCGCGGCCTGCTGCCGGCTCTGCGGCCTCTTCC
GCGTCTTCGCCTTCGCCCTCAGACGAGTCGGATCTCCCTTTGGGCCGCCTCCCCGCCAGAGACAATTAAC
TTCGCGGGTGGCATCCCTGTGACCCCTCCCCAGTGCCTCTCCTGGCCCTGGAAGTTGCCACTCCAGTGCC
CACCAGCCTTGTCCTAATAAAATTAAGTTGCATCATTTTGTCTGACTAGGTGTCCTTCTATAATATTATG
GGGTGGAGGGGGGTGGTATGGAGCAAGGGGCAAGTTGGGAAGACAACCTGTAGGGCCTGCGGGGTCTATT
GGGAACCAAGCTGGAGTGCAGTGGCACAATCTTGGCTCACTGCAATCTCCGCCTCCTGGGTTCAAGCGAT
TCTCCTGCCTCAGCCTCCCGAGTTGTTGGGATTCCAGGCATGCATGACCAGGCTCAGCTAATTTTTGTTT
TTTTGGTAGAGACGGGGTTTCACCATATTGGCCAGGCTGGTCTCCAACTCCTAATCTCAGGTGATCTACC
CACCTTGGCCTCCCAAATTGCTGGGATTACAGGCGTGAACCACTGCTCCCTTCCCTGTCCTTGAAGTTCT
CATCATGTCTGGAATTGACTCAAATGATGTCAATTAGTCTATCAGAAGCTCATCTGGTCTCCCTTCCGGG
GGACAAGACATCCCTGTTTAATATTTAAACAGCAGTGTTCCCAAACTGGGTTCTTATATCCCTTGCTCTG
GTCAACCAGGTTGCAGGGTTTCCTGTCCTCACAGGAACGAAGTCCCTAAAGAAACAGTGGCAGCCAGGTT
TAGCCCCGGAATTGACTGGATTCCTTTTTTAGGGCCCATTGGTATGGCTTTTTCCCCGTATCCCCCCAGG
TGTCTGCAGGCTCAAAGAGCAGCGAGAAGCGTTCAGAGGAAAGCGATCCCGTGCCACCTTCCCCGTGCCC
GGGCTGTCCCCGCACGCTGCCGGCTCGGGGATGCGGGGGGAGCGCCGGACCGGAGCGGAGCCCCGGGCGG
CTCGCTGCTGCCCCCTAGCGGGGGAGGGACGTAATTACATCCCTGGGGGCTTTGGGGGGGGGCTGTCCCT
GATATCTATAACAAGAAAATATATATATAATAAGTTATCACGTAAGTAGAACATGAAATAACAATATAAT
TATCGTATGAGTTAAATCTTAAAAGTCACGTAAAAGATAATCATGCGTCATTTTGACTCACGCGGTCGTT
ATAGTTCAAAATCAGTGACACTTACCGCATTGACAAGCACGCCTCACGGGAGCTCCAAGCGGCGACTGAG
ATGTCCTAAATGCACAGCGACGGATTCGCGCTATTTAGAAAGAGAGAGCAATATTTCAAGAATGCATGCG
TCAATTTTACGCAGACTATCTTTCTAGGGTTAATCTAGCTGCATCAGGATCATATCGTCGGGTCTTTTTT
CCGGCTCAGTCATCGCCCAAGCTGGCGCTATCTGGGCATCGGGGAGGAAGAAGCCCGTGCCTTTTCCCGC
GAGGTTGAAGCGGCATGGAAAGAGTTTGCCGAGGATGACTGCTGCTGCATTGACGTTGAGCGAAAACGCA
CGTTTACCATGATGATTCGGGAAGGTGTGGCCATGCACGCCTTTAACGGTGAACTGTTCGTTCAGGCCAC
CTGGGATACCAGTTCGTCGCGGCTTTTCCGGACACAGTTCCGGATGGTCAGCCCGAAGCGCATCAGCAAC
CCGAACAATACCGGCGACAGCCGGAACTGCCGTGCCGGTGTGCAGATTAATGACAGCGGTGCGGCGCTGG
GATATTACGTCAGCGAGGACGGGTATCCTGGCTGGATGCCGCAGAAATGGACATGGATACCCCGTGAGTT
ACCCGGCGGGCGCGCTTGGCGTAATCATGGTCATAGCTGTTTCCTGTGTGAAATTGTTATCCGCTCACAA
TTCCACACAACATACGAGCCGGAAGCATAAAGTGTAAAGCCTGGGGTGCCTAATGAGTGAGCTAACTCAC
ATTAATTGCGTTGCGCTCACTGCCCGCTTTCCAGTCGGGAAACCTGTCGTGCCAGCTGCATTAATGAATC
GGCCAACGCGCGGGGAGAGGCGGTTTGCGTATTGGGCGCTCTTCCGCTTCCTCGCTCACTGACTCGCTGC
GCTCGGTCGTTCGGCTGCGGCGAGCGGTATCAGCTCACTCAAAGGCGGTAATACGGTTATCCACAGAATC
AGGGGATAACGCAGGAAAGAACATGTGAGCAAAAGGCCAGCAAAAGGCCAGGAACCGTAAAAAGGCCGCG
TTGCTGGCGTTTTTCCATAGGCTCCGCCCCCCTGACGAGCATCACAAAAATCGACGCTCAAGTCAGAGGT
GGCGAAACCCGACAGGACTATAAAGATACCAGGCGTTTCCCCCTGGAAGCTCCCTCGTGCGCTCTCCTGT
TCCGACCCTGCCGCTTACCGGATACCTGTCCGCCTTTCTCCCTTCGGGAAGCGTGGCGCTTTCTCATAGC
TCACGCTGTAGGTATCTCAGTTCGGTGTAGGTCGTTCGCTCCAAGCTGGGCTGTGTGCACGAACCCCCCG
TTCAGCCCGACCGCTGCGCCTTATCCGGTAACTATCGTCTTGAGTCCAACCCGGTAAGACACGACTTATC
GCCACTGGCAGCAGCCACTGGTAACAGGATTAGCAGAGCGAGGTATGTAGGCGGTGCTACAGAGTTCTTG
AAGTGGTGGCCTAACTACGGCTACACTAGAAGAACAGTATTTGGTATCTGCGCTCTGCTGAAGCCAGTTA
CCTTCGGAAAAAGAGTTGGTAGCTCTTGATCCGGCAAACAAACCACCGCTGGTAGCGGTGGTTTTTTTGT
TTGCAAGCAGCAGATTACGCGCAGAAAAAAAGGATCTCAA
